Addgene plasmid #132455: pRFX7.1.0-gDNA
Purpose: CRISPR/Cas9 plasmid to create GFP fusion proteins
Depositing lab: Kevin White. Depositing organization: University of Chicago.
Backbone
  Vector backbone: pX330-1.1
  Backbone manufacturer: addgene ID: 42230
  Vector type: CRISPR
Growth in bacteria
  Bacterial resistance: Ampicillin, 100 μg/mL
  Growth temperature: 37°C
  Growth strain: DH5alpha
  Copy number: High Copy
Gene/Insert
  Gene/Insert name: RFX7
  gRNA/shRNA sequence: CATCCTACTGTTGAAATGTT GGG
  Species: H. sapiens (human)
  Entrez Gene: RFX7 (a.k.a. RFXDC2)
  Cloning method: Restriction Enzyme; 5′ cloning site BbsI (destroyed during cloning); 3′ cloning site BbsI (destroyed during cloning)
  Sequencing primers: 5′ Unknown; 3′ Unknown
Terms and licenses: Academic/Nonprofit Terms; Industry Terms: Not Available to Industry
Depositor comments: gRNA sequence also includes uncloned PAM after the space
How to cite: pRFX7.1.0-gDNA was a gift from Kevin White (Addgene plasmid # 132455 ; http://n2t.net/addgene:132455 ; RRID:Addgene_132455)
