[The description below was written by a language model from this plasmid's Addgene catalogue record and pLannotate feature annotations shown in this document.]
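Description:
pRFX7.1.0-gDNA is a mammalian CRISPR/Cas9 expression plasmid built on the pX330 backbone. It delivers both Streptococcus pyogenes Cas9 and a single guide RNA directed against the human RFX7 gene (also known as RFXDC2). The 20-nt guide was inserted between the two BbsI sites of the backbone, which were destroyed by the cloning. It therefore sits between the human U6 RNA polymerase III promoter and the S. pyogenes gRNA scaffold, so that U6 transcribes a complete chimeric guide. The PAM listed with the guide in the catalogue entry belongs to the genomic target and is not part of the cloned sequence.

Cas9 is expressed from a separate Pol II cassette made up of a CMV enhancer, the chicken β-actin promoter and a hybrid CBA/MVM intron. The annotation software splits the coding sequence into N- and C-terminal portions, but these are contiguous and form a single reading frame. The frame ends in a bipartite nucleoplasmin nuclear localization signal and is followed by the bGH polyadenylation signal. A single AAV2 ITR downstream is a remnant of the backbone, and one ITR alone does not make the plasmid a packageable AAV vector.

In E. coli the plasmid is maintained at high copy through a ColE1/pUC-type origin and is selected with ampicillin via β-lactamase. An f1/M13 phage origin is also present. The depositor and sequencing-derived records are both 8,508 nt and carry essentially identical annotations.

The stated purpose is to create GFP fusion proteins. No GFP or homology arms are annotated here, so the plasmid presumably supplies the targeted cut at RFX7, with the tag coming from a separate donor template that the record does not describe.
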