Features (pLannotate 1.2.2; 18 found; start..end, strand, type, name):
     79..122     +  misc_RNA       gRNA scaffold (fragment): guide RNA scaffold for the Streptococcus pyogenes CRISPR/Cas9 system
    169..454     +  enhancer       CMV enhancer: human cytomegalovirus immediate early enhancer; contains an 18-bp deletion relative to the standard CMV enhancer
    456..733     +  promoter       chicken β-actin promoter: No description available
    734..962     +  intron         hybrid intron: hybrid between chicken β-actin (CBA) and minute virus of mice (MMV) introns (Gray et al., 2011)
   1100..2701    +  CDS            Cas9(N): N-terminal portion of Streptococcus pyogenes Cas9 (Zetsche et al., 2015)
   2702..5200    +  CDS            Cas9(C): C-terminal portion of Streptococcus pyogenes Cas9 (Zetsche et al., 2015)
   5201..5248    +  CDS            nucleoplasmin NLS: bipartite nuclear localization signal from nucleoplasmin
   5282..5393    +  polyA_signal   bGH poly(A) signal: bovine growth hormone polyadenylation signal
   5498..5638    +  repeat_region  AAV2 ITR: inverted terminal repeat of adeno-associated virus serotype 2 inverted
   5643..5694    -  misc_feature   bom (fragment): basis of mobility region from pBR322
   5713..6093    +  rep_origin     M13 ori (sequence partly withheld): M13 bacteriophage origin of replication; arrow indicates direction of (+) strand synthesis
   6169..6218    -  misc_feature   bom (fragment): basis of mobility region from pBR322
   6320..6355    -  CDS            rop (fragment): Rop protein, which maintains plasmids at low copy number; rop
   6450..6554    +  promoter       AmpR promoter: bla
   6555..7415    +  CDS            AmpR: β-lactamase; bla; confers resistance to ampicillin, carbenicillin, and related antibiotics
   7586..8174    +  rep_origin     ori: high-copy-number ColE1/pMB1/pBR322/pUC origin of replication
   8236..8476    +  promoter       U6 promoter: RNA polymerase III promoter for human U6 snRNA
   8505..72      +  misc_RNA       gRNA scaffold (across the origin): guide RNA scaffold for the Streptococcus pyogenes CRISPR/Cas9 system
>Addgene plasmid #132455 | pRFX7.1.0-gDNA | depositor full sequence | sequence record 254413 | Full Sequence
TAGAGCTAGAAATAGCAAGTTAAAATAAGGCTAGTCCGTTATCAACTTGAAAAAGTGGCACCGAGTCGGT
GCTTTTTTGTTTTAGAGCTAGAAATAGCAAGTTAAAATAAGGCTAGTCCGTTTTTAGCGCGTGCGCCAAT
TCTGCAGACAAATGGCTCTAGAGGTACCCGTTACATAACTTACGGTAAATGGCCCGCCTGGCTGACCGCC
CAACGACCCCCGCCCATTGACGTCAATAGTAACGCCAATAGGGACTTTCCATTGACGTCAATGGGTGGAG
TATTTACGGTAAACTGCCCACTTGGCAGTACATCAAGTGTATCATATGCCAAGTACGCCCCCTATTGACG
TCAATGACGGTAAATGGCCCGCCTGGCATTGTGCCCAGTACATGACCTTATGGGACTTTCCTACTTGGCA
GTACATCTACGTATTAGTCATCGCTATTACCATGGTCGAGGTGAGCCCCACGTTCTGCTTCACTCTCCCC
ATCTCCCCCCCCTCCCCACCCCCAATTTTGTATTTATTTATTTTTTAATTATTTTGTGCAGCGATGGGGG
CGGGGGGGGGGGGGGGGCGCGCGCCAGGCGGGGCGGGGCGGGGCGAGGGGCGGGGCGGGGCGAGGCGGAG
AGGTGCGGCGGCAGCCAATCAGAGCGGCGCGCTCCGAAAGTTTCCTTTTATGGCGAGGCGGCGGCGGCGG
CGGCCCTATAAAAAGCGAAGCGCGCGGCGGGCGGGAGTCGCTGCGACGCTGCCTTCGCCCCGTGCCCCGC
TCCGCCGCCGCCTCGCGCCGCCCGCCCCGGCTCTGACTGACCGCGTTACTCCCACAGGTGAGCGGGCGGG
ACGGCCCTTCTCCTCCGGGCTGTAATTAGCTGAGCAAGAGGTAAGGGTTTAAGGGATGGTTGGTTGGTGG
GGTATTAATGTTTAATTACCTGGAGCACCTGCCTGAAATCACTTTTTTTCAGGTTGGACCGGTGCCACCA
TGGACTATAAGGACCACGACGGAGACTACAAGGATCATGATATTGATTACAAAGACGATGACGATAAGAT
GGCCCCAAAGAAGAAGCGGAAGGTCGGTATCCACGGAGTCCCAGCAGCCGACAAGAAGTACAGCATCGGC
CTGGACATCGGCACCAACTCTGTGGGCTGGGCCGTGATCACCGACGAGTACAAGGTGCCCAGCAAGAAAT
TCAAGGTGCTGGGCAACACCGACCGGCACAGCATCAAGAAGAACCTGATCGGAGCCCTGCTGTTCGACAG
CGGCGAAACAGCCGAGGCCACCCGGCTGAAGAGAACCGCCAGAAGAAGATACACCAGACGGAAGAACCGG
ATCTGCTATCTGCAAGAGATCTTCAGCAACGAGATGGCCAAGGTGGACGACAGCTTCTTCCACAGACTGG
AAGAGTCCTTCCTGGTGGAAGAGGATAAGAAGCACGAGCGGCACCCCATCTTCGGCAACATCGTGGACGA
GGTGGCCTACCACGAGAAGTACCCCACCATCTACCACCTGAGAAAGAAACTGGTGGACAGCACCGACAAG
GCCGACCTGCGGCTGATCTATCTGGCCCTGGCCCACATGATCAAGTTCCGGGGCCACTTCCTGATCGAGG
GCGACCTGAACCCCGACAACAGCGACGTGGACAAGCTGTTCATCCAGCTGGTGCAGACCTACAACCAGCT
GTTCGAGGAAAACCCCATCAACGCCAGCGGCGTGGACGCCAAGGCCATCCTGTCTGCCAGACTGAGCAAG
AGCAGACGGCTGGAAAATCTGATCGCCCAGCTGCCCGGCGAGAAGAAGAATGGCCTGTTCGGAAACCTGA
TTGCCCTGAGCCTGGGCCTGACCCCCAACTTCAAGAGCAACTTCGACCTGGCCGAGGATGCCAAACTGCA
GCTGAGCAAGGACACCTACGACGACGACCTGGACAACCTGCTGGCCCAGATCGGCGACCAGTACGCCGAC
CTGTTTCTGGCCGCCAAGAACCTGTCCGACGCCATCCTGCTGAGCGACATCCTGAGAGTGAACACCGAGA
TCACCAAGGCCCCCCTGAGCGCCTCTATGATCAAGAGATACGACGAGCACCACCAGGACCTGACCCTGCT
GAAAGCTCTCGTGCGGCAGCAGCTGCCTGAGAAGTACAAAGAGATTTTCTTCGACCAGAGCAAGAACGGC
TACGCCGGCTACATTGACGGCGGAGCCAGCCAGGAAGAGTTCTACAAGTTCATCAAGCCCATCCTGGAAA
AGATGGACGGCACCGAGGAACTGCTCGTGAAGCTGAACAGAGAGGACCTGCTGCGGAAGCAGCGGACCTT
CGACAACGGCAGCATCCCCCACCAGATCCACCTGGGAGAGCTGCACGCCATTCTGCGGCGGCAGGAAGAT
TTTTACCCATTCCTGAAGGACAACCGGGAAAAGATCGAGAAGATCCTGACCTTCCGCATCCCCTACTACG
TGGGCCCTCTGGCCAGGGGAAACAGCAGATTCGCCTGGATGACCAGAAAGAGCGAGGAAACCATCACCCC
CTGGAACTTCGAGGAAGTGGTGGACAAGGGCGCTTCCGCCCAGAGCTTCATCGAGCGGATGACCAACTTC
GATAAGAACCTGCCCAACGAGAAGGTGCTGCCCAAGCACAGCCTGCTGTACGAGTACTTCACCGTGTATA
ACGAGCTGACCAAAGTGAAATACGTGACCGAGGGAATGAGAAAGCCCGCCTTCCTGAGCGGCGAGCAGAA
AAAGGCCATCGTGGACCTGCTGTTCAAGACCAACCGGAAAGTGACCGTGAAGCAGCTGAAAGAGGACTAC
TTCAAGAAAATCGAGTGCTTCGACTCCGTGGAAATCTCCGGCGTGGAAGATCGGTTCAACGCCTCCCTGG
GCACATACCACGATCTGCTGAAAATTATCAAGGACAAGGACTTCCTGGACAATGAGGAAAACGAGGACAT
TCTGGAAGATATCGTGCTGACCCTGACACTGTTTGAGGACAGAGAGATGATCGAGGAACGGCTGAAAACC
TATGCCCACCTGTTCGACGACAAAGTGATGAAGCAGCTGAAGCGGCGGAGATACACCGGCTGGGGCAGGC
TGAGCCGGAAGCTGATCAACGGCATCCGGGACAAGCAGTCCGGCAAGACAATCCTGGATTTCCTGAAGTC
CGACGGCTTCGCCAACAGAAACTTCATGCAGCTGATCCACGACGACAGCCTGACCTTTAAAGAGGACATC
CAGAAAGCCCAGGTGTCCGGCCAGGGCGATAGCCTGCACGAGCACATTGCCAATCTGGCCGGCAGCCCCG
CCATTAAGAAGGGCATCCTGCAGACAGTGAAGGTGGTGGACGAGCTCGTGAAAGTGATGGGCCGGCACAA
GCCCGAGAACATCGTGATCGAAATGGCCAGAGAGAACCAGACCACCCAGAAGGGACAGAAGAACAGCCGC
GAGAGAATGAAGCGGATCGAAGAGGGCATCAAAGAGCTGGGCAGCCAGATCCTGAAAGAACACCCCGTGG
AAAACACCCAGCTGCAGAACGAGAAGCTGTACCTGTACTACCTGCAGAATGGGCGGGATATGTACGTGGA
CCAGGAACTGGACATCAACCGGCTGTCCGACTACGATGTGGACCATATCGTGCCTCAGAGCTTTCTGAAG
GACGACTCCATCGACAACAAGGTGCTGACCAGAAGCGACAAGAACCGGGGCAAGAGCGACAACGTGCCCT
CCGAAGAGGTCGTGAAGAAGATGAAGAACTACTGGCGGCAGCTGCTGAACGCCAAGCTGATTACCCAGAG
AAAGTTCGACAATCTGACCAAGGCCGAGAGAGGCGGCCTGAGCGAACTGGATAAGGCCGGCTTCATCAAG
AGACAGCTGGTGGAAACCCGGCAGATCACAAAGCACGTGGCACAGATCCTGGACTCCCGGATGAACACTA
AGTACGACGAGAATGACAAGCTGATCCGGGAAGTGAAAGTGATCACCCTGAAGTCCAAGCTGGTGTCCGA
TTTCCGGAAGGATTTCCAGTTTTACAAAGTGCGCGAGATCAACAACTACCACCACGCCCACGACGCCTAC
CTGAACGCCGTCGTGGGAACCGCCCTGATCAAAAAGTACCCTAAGCTGGAAAGCGAGTTCGTGTACGGCG
ACTACAAGGTGTACGACGTGCGGAAGATGATCGCCAAGAGCGAGCAGGAAATCGGCAAGGCTACCGCCAA
GTACTTCTTCTACAGCAACATCATGAACTTTTTCAAGACCGAGATTACCCTGGCCAACGGCGAGATCCGG
AAGCGGCCTCTGATCGAGACAAACGGCGAAACCGGGGAGATCGTGTGGGATAAGGGCCGGGATTTTGCCA
CCGTGCGGAAAGTGCTGAGCATGCCCCAAGTGAATATCGTGAAAAAGACCGAGGTGCAGACAGGCGGCTT
CAGCAAAGAGTCTATCCTGCCCAAGAGGAACAGCGATAAGCTGATCGCCAGAAAGAAGGACTGGGACCCT
AAGAAGTACGGCGGCTTCGACAGCCCCACCGTGGCCTATTCTGTGCTGGTGGTGGCCAAAGTGGAAAAGG
GCAAGTCCAAGAAACTGAAGAGTGTGAAAGAGCTGCTGGGGATCACCATCATGGAAAGAAGCAGCTTCGA
GAAGAATCCCATCGACTTTCTGGAAGCCAAGGGCTACAAAGAAGTGAAAAAGGACCTGATCATCAAGCTG
CCTAAGTACTCCCTGTTCGAGCTGGAAAACGGCCGGAAGAGAATGCTGGCCTCTGCCGGCGAACTGCAGA
AGGGAAACGAACTGGCCCTGCCCTCCAAATATGTGAACTTCCTGTACCTGGCCAGCCACTATGAGAAGCT
GAAGGGCTCCCCCGAGGATAATGAGCAGAAACAGCTGTTTGTGGAACAGCACAAGCACTACCTGGACGAG
ATCATCGAGCAGATCAGCGAGTTCTCCAAGAGAGTGATCCTGGCCGACGCTAATCTGGACAAAGTGCTGT
CCGCCTACAACAAGCACCGGGATAAGCCCATCAGAGAGCAGGCCGAGAATATCATCCACCTGTTTACCCT
GACCAATCTGGGAGCCCCTGCCGCCTTCAAGTACTTTGACACCACCATCGACCGGAAGAGGTACACCAGC
ACCAAAGAGGTGCTGGACGCCACCCTGATCCACCAGAGCATCACCGGCCTGTACGAGACACGGATCGACC
TGTCTCAGCTGGGAGGCGACAAAAGGCCGGCGGCCACGAAAAAGGCCGGCCAGGCAAAAAAGAAAAAGTA
AGAATTCCTAGAGCTCGCTGATCAGCCTCGACTGTGCCTTCTAGTTGCCAGCCATCTGTTGTTTGCCCCT
CCCCCGTGCCTTCCTTGACCCTGGAAGGTGCCACTCCCACTGTCCTTTCCTAATAAAATGAGGAAATTGC
ATCGCATTGTCTGAGTAGGTGTCATTCTATTCTGGGGGGTGGGGTGGGGCAGGACAGCAAGGGGGAGGAT
TGGGAAGAGAATAGCAGGCATGCTGGGGAGCGGCCGCAGGAACCCCTAGTGATGGAGTTGGCCACTCCCT
CTCTGCGCGCTCGCTCGCTCACTGAGGCCGGGCGACCAAAGGTCGCCCGACGCCCGGGCTTTGCCCGGGC
GGCCTCAGTGAGCGAGCGAGCGCGCAGCTGCCTGCAGGGGCGCCTGATGCGGTATTTTCTCCTTACGCAT
CTGTGCGGTATTTCACACCGCATA
[142 nt withheld, positions 5695-5836]
C
[141 nt withheld, positions 5838-5978]
CCTTTGACGTTGGAGTCCACGTTCTTT
[37 nt withheld, positions 6006-6042]
ACCCTATCTCGGGCTATTCTTTTGATTTATAAGGGATTTTGCCGATTTCGGCCTATTGGTTAAAAAATGA
GCTGATTTAACAAAAATTTAACGCGAATTTTAACAAAATATTAACGTTTACAATTTTATGGTGCACTCTC
AGTACAATCTGCTCTGATGCCGCATAGTTAAGCCAGCCCCGACACCCGCCAACACCCGCTGACGCGCCCT
GACGGGCTTGTCTGCTCCCGGCATCCGCTTACAGACAAGCTGTGACCGTCTCCGGGAGCTGCATGTGTCA
GAGGTTTTCACCGTCATCACCGAAACGCGCGAGACGAAAGGGCCTCGTGATACGCCTATTTTTATAGGTT
AATGTCATGATAATAATGGTTTCTTAGACGTCAGGTGGCACTTTTCGGGGAAATGTGCGCGGAACCCCTA
TTTGTTTATTTTTCTAAATACATTCAAATATGTATCCGCTCATGAGACAATAACCCTGATAAATGCTTCA
ATAATATTGAAAAAGGAAGAGTATGAGTATTCAACATTTCCGTGTCGCCCTTATTCCCTTTTTTGCGGCA
TTTTGCCTTCCTGTTTTTGCTCACCCAGAAACGCTGGTGAAAGTAAAAGATGCTGAAGATCAGTTGGGTG
CACGAGTGGGTTACATCGAACTGGATCTCAACAGCGGTAAGATCCTTGAGAGTTTTCGCCCCGAAGAACG
TTTTCCAATGATGAGCACTTTTAAAGTTCTGCTATGTGGCGCGGTATTATCCCGTATTGACGCCGGGCAA
GAGCAACTCGGTCGCCGCATACACTATTCTCAGAATGACTTGGTTGAGTACTCACCAGTCACAGAAAAGC
ATCTTACGGATGGCATGACAGTAAGAGAATTATGCAGTGCTGCCATAACCATGAGTGATAACACTGCGGC
CAACTTACTTCTGACAACGATCGGAGGACCGAAGGAGCTAACCGCTTTTTTGCACAACATGGGGGATCAT
GTAACTCGCCTTGATCGTTGGGAACCGGAGCTGAATGAAGCCATACCAAACGACGAGCGTGACACCACGA
TGCCTGTAGCAATGGCAACAACGTTGCGCAAACTATTAACTGGCGAACTACTTACTCTAGCTTCCCGGCA
ACAATTAATAGACTGGATGGAGGCGGATAAAGTTGCAGGACCACTTCTGCGCTCGGCCCTTCCGGCTGGC
TGGTTTATTGCTGATAAATCTGGAGCCGGTGAGCGTGGAAGCCGCGGTATCATTGCAGCACTGGGGCCAG
ATGGTAAGCCCTCCCGTATCGTAGTTATCTACACGACGGGGAGTCAGGCAACTATGGATGAACGAAATAG
ACAGATCGCTGAGATAGGTGCCTCACTGATTAAGCATTGGTAACTGTCAGACCAAGTTTACTCATATATA
CTTTAGATTGATTTAAAACTTCATTTTTAATTTAAAAGGATCTAGGTGAAGATCCTTTTTGATAATCTCA
TGACCAAAATCCCTTAACGTGAGTTTTCGTTCCACTGAGCGTCAGACCCCGTAGAAAAGATCAAAGGATC
TTCTTGAGATCCTTTTTTTCTGCGCGTAATCTGCTGCTTGCAAACAAAAAAACCACCGCTACCAGCGGTG
GTTTGTTTGCCGGATCAAGAGCTACCAACTCTTTTTCCGAAGGTAACTGGCTTCAGCAGAGCGCAGATAC
CAAATACTGTCCTTCTAGTGTAGCCGTAGTTAGGCCACCACTTCAAGAACTCTGTAGCACCGCCTACATA
CCTCGCTCTGCTAATCCTGTTACCAGTGGCTGCTGCCAGTGGCGATAAGTCGTGTCTTACCGGGTTGGAC
TCAAGACGATAGTTACCGGATAAGGCGCAGCGGTCGGGCTGAACGGGGGGTTCGTGCACACAGCCCAGCT
TGGAGCGAACGACCTACACCGAACTGAGATACCTACAGCGTGAGCTATGAGAAAGCGCCACGCTTCCCGA
AGGGAGAAAGGCGGACAGGTATCCGGTAAGCGGCAGGGTCGGAACAGGAGAGCGCACGAGGGAGCTTCCA
GGGGGAAACGCCTGGTATCTTTATAGTCCTGTCGGGTTTCGCCACCTCTGACTTGAGCGTCGATTTTTGT
GATGCTCGTCAGGGGGGCGGAGCCTATGGAAAAACGCCAGCAACGCGGCCTTTTTACGGTTCCTGGCCTT
TTGCTGGCCTTTTGCTCACATGTGAGGGCCTATTTCCCATGATTCCTTCATATTTGCATATACGATACAA
GGCTGTTAGAGAGATAATTGGAATTAATTTGACTGTAAACACAAAGATATTAGTACAAAATACGTGACGT
AGAAAGTAATAATTTCTTGGGTAGTTTGCAGTTTTAAAATTATGTTTTAAAATGGACTATCATATGCTTA
CCGTAACTTGAAAGTATTTCGATTTCTTGGCTTTATATATCTTGTGGAAAGGACGAAACACCCATCCTAC
TGTTGAAATGTTGTTT
