Features (pLannotate 1.2.2; 18 found; start..end, strand, type, name):
     79..122     +  misc_RNA       gRNA scaffold (fragment): guide RNA scaffold for the Streptococcus pyogenes CRISPR/Cas9 system
    169..454     +  enhancer       CMV enhancer: human cytomegalovirus immediate early enhancer; contains an 18-bp deletion relative to the standard CMV enhancer
    456..733     +  promoter       chicken β-actin promoter: No description available
    734..961     +  intron         hybrid intron: hybrid between chicken β-actin (CBA) and minute virus of mice (MMV) introns (Gray et al., 2011)
   1099..2700    +  CDS            Cas9(N): N-terminal portion of Streptococcus pyogenes Cas9 (Zetsche et al., 2015)
   2701..5199    +  CDS            Cas9(C): C-terminal portion of Streptococcus pyogenes Cas9 (Zetsche et al., 2015)
   5200..5247    +  CDS            nucleoplasmin NLS: bipartite nuclear localization signal from nucleoplasmin
   5281..5392    +  polyA_signal   bGH poly(A) signal: bovine growth hormone polyadenylation signal
   5497..5637    +  repeat_region  AAV2 ITR: inverted terminal repeat of adeno-associated virus serotype 2 inverted
   5642..5693    -  misc_feature   bom (fragment): basis of mobility region from pBR322
   5712..6167    +  rep_origin     f1 ori (sequence partly withheld): f1 bacteriophage origin of replication; arrow indicates direction of (+) strand synthesis
   6168..6217    -  misc_feature   bom (fragment): basis of mobility region from pBR322
   6319..6354    -  CDS            rop (fragment): Rop protein, which maintains plasmids at low copy number; rop
   6449..6553    +  promoter       AmpR promoter: bla
   6554..7414    +  CDS            AmpR: β-lactamase; bla; confers resistance to ampicillin, carbenicillin, and related antibiotics
   7585..8173    +  rep_origin     ori: high-copy-number ColE1/pMB1/pBR322/pUC origin of replication
   8235..8475    +  promoter       U6 promoter: RNA polymerase III promoter for human U6 snRNA
   8505..72      +  misc_RNA       gRNA scaffold (across the origin): guide RNA scaffold for the Streptococcus pyogenes CRISPR/Cas9 system
>Addgene plasmid #132455 | pRFX7.1.0-gDNA | addgene full sequence | sequence record 266870 | Addgene NGS Result
TAGAGCTAGAAATAGCAAGTTAAAATAAGGCTAGTCCGTTATCAACTTGAAAAAGTGGCACCGAGTCGGT
GCTTTTTTGTTTTAGAGCTAGAAATAGCAAGTTAAAATAAGGCTAGTCCGTTTTTAGCGCGTGCGCCAAT
TCTGCAGACAAATGGCTCTAGAGGTACCCGTTACATAACTTACGGTAAATGGCCCGCCTGGCTGACCGCC
CAACGACCCCCGCCCATTGACGTCAATAGTAACGCCAATAGGGACTTTCCATTGACGTCAATGGGTGGAG
TATTTACGGTAAACTGCCCACTTGGCAGTACATCAAGTGTATCATATGCCAAGTACGCCCCCTATTGACG
TCAATGACGGTAAATGGCCCGCCTGGCATTGTGCCCAGTACATGACCTTATGGGACTTTCCTACTTGGCA
GTACATCTACGTATTAGTCATCGCTATTACCATGGTCGAGGTGAGCCCCACGTTCTGCTTCACTCTCCCC
ATCTCCCCCCCCTCCCCACCCCCAATTTTGTATTTATTTATTTTTTAATTATTTTGTGCAGCGATGGGGG
CGGGGGGGGGGGGGGGGCGCGCGCCAGGCGGGGCGGGGCGGGGCGAGGGGCGGGGCGGGGCGAGGCGGAG
AGGTGCGGCGGCAGCCAATCAGAGCGGCGCGCTCCGAAAGTTTCCTTTTATGGCGAGGCGGCGGCGGCGG
CGGCCCTATAAAAAGCGAAGCGCGCGGCGGGCGGGAGTCGCTGCGCGCTGCCTTCGCCCCGTGCCCCGCT
CCGCCGCCGCCTCGCGCCGCCCGCCCCGGCTCTGACTGACCGCGTTACTCCCACAGGTGAGCGGGCGGGA
CGGCCCTTCTCCTCCGGGCTGTAATTAGCTGAGCAAGAGGTAAGGGTTTAAGGGATGGTTGGTTGGTGGG
GTATTAATGTTTAATTACCTGGAGCACCTGCCTGAAATCACTTTTTTTCAGGTTGGACCGGTGCCACCAT
GGACTATAAGGACCACGACGGAGACTACAAGGATCATGATATTGATTACAAAGACGATGACGATAAGATG
GCCCCAAAGAAGAAGCGGAAGGTCGGTATCCACGGAGTCCCAGCAGCCGACAAGAAGTACAGCATCGGCC
TGGACATCGGCACCAACTCTGTGGGCTGGGCCGTGATCACCGACGAGTACAAGGTGCCCAGCAAGAAATT
CAAGGTGCTGGGCAACACCGACCGGCACAGCATCAAGAAGAACCTGATCGGAGCCCTGCTGTTCGACAGC
GGCGAAACAGCCGAGGCCACCCGGCTGAAGAGAACCGCCAGAAGAAGATACACCAGACGGAAGAACCGGA
TCTGCTATCTGCAAGAGATCTTCAGCAACGAGATGGCCAAGGTGGACGACAGCTTCTTCCACAGACTGGA
AGAGTCCTTCCTGGTGGAAGAGGATAAGAAGCACGAGCGGCACCCCATCTTCGGCAACATCGTGGACGAG
GTGGCCTACCACGAGAAGTACCCCACCATCTACCACCTGAGAAAGAAACTGGTGGACAGCACCGACAAGG
CCGACCTGCGGCTGATCTATCTGGCCCTGGCCCACATGATCAAGTTCCGGGGCCACTTCCTGATCGAGGG
CGACCTGAACCCCGACAACAGCGACGTGGACAAGCTGTTCATCCAGCTGGTGCAGACCTACAACCAGCTG
TTCGAGGAAAACCCCATCAACGCCAGCGGCGTGGACGCCAAGGCCATCCTGTCTGCCAGACTGAGCAAGA
GCAGACGGCTGGAAAATCTGATCGCCCAGCTGCCCGGCGAGAAGAAGAATGGCCTGTTCGGAAACCTGAT
TGCCCTGAGCCTGGGCCTGACCCCCAACTTCAAGAGCAACTTCGACCTGGCCGAGGATGCCAAACTGCAG
CTGAGCAAGGACACCTACGACGACGACCTGGACAACCTGCTGGCCCAGATCGGCGACCAGTACGCCGACC
TGTTTCTGGCCGCCAAGAACCTGTCCGACGCCATCCTGCTGAGCGACATCCTGAGAGTGAACACCGAGAT
CACCAAGGCCCCCCTGAGCGCCTCTATGATCAAGAGATACGACGAGCACCACCAGGACCTGACCCTGCTG
AAAGCTCTCGTGCGGCAGCAGCTGCCTGAGAAGTACAAAGAGATTTTCTTCGACCAGAGCAAGAACGGCT
ACGCCGGCTACATTGACGGCGGAGCCAGCCAGGAAGAGTTCTACAAGTTCATCAAGCCCATCCTGGAAAA
GATGGACGGCACCGAGGAACTGCTCGTGAAGCTGAACAGAGAGGACCTGCTGCGGAAGCAGCGGACCTTC
GACAACGGCAGCATCCCCCACCAGATCCACCTGGGAGAGCTGCACGCCATTCTGCGGCGGCAGGAAGATT
TTTACCCATTCCTGAAGGACAACCGGGAAAAGATCGAGAAGATCCTGACCTTCCGCATCCCCTACTACGT
GGGCCCTCTGGCCAGGGGAAACAGCAGATTCGCCTGGATGACCAGAAAGAGCGAGGAAACCATCACCCCC
TGGAACTTCGAGGAAGTGGTGGACAAGGGCGCTTCCGCCCAGAGCTTCATCGAGCGGATGACCAACTTCG
ATAAGAACCTGCCCAACGAGAAGGTGCTGCCCAAGCACAGCCTGCTGTACGAGTACTTCACCGTGTATAA
CGAGCTGACCAAAGTGAAATACGTGACCGAGGGAATGAGAAAGCCCGCCTTCCTGAGCGGCGAGCAGAAA
AAGGCCATCGTGGACCTGCTGTTCAAGACCAACCGGAAAGTGACCGTGAAGCAGCTGAAAGAGGACTACT
TCAAGAAAATCGAGTGCTTCGACTCCGTGGAAATCTCCGGCGTGGAAGATCGGTTCAACGCCTCCCTGGG
CACATACCACGATCTGCTGAAAATTATCAAGGACAAGGACTTCCTGGACAATGAGGAAAACGAGGACATT
CTGGAAGATATCGTGCTGACCCTGACACTGTTTGAGGACAGAGAGATGATCGAGGAACGGCTGAAAACCT
ATGCCCACCTGTTCGACGACAAAGTGATGAAGCAGCTGAAGCGGCGGAGATACACCGGCTGGGGCAGGCT
GAGCCGGAAGCTGATCAACGGCATCCGGGACAAGCAGTCCGGCAAGACAATCCTGGATTTCCTGAAGTCC
GACGGCTTCGCCAACAGAAACTTCATGCAGCTGATCCACGACGACAGCCTGACCTTTAAAGAGGACATCC
AGAAAGCCCAGGTGTCCGGCCAGGGCGATAGCCTGCACGAGCACATTGCCAATCTGGCCGGCAGCCCCGC
CATTAAGAAGGGCATCCTGCAGACAGTGAAGGTGGTGGACGAGCTCGTGAAAGTGATGGGCCGGCACAAG
CCCGAGAACATCGTGATCGAAATGGCCAGAGAGAACCAGACCACCCAGAAGGGACAGAAGAACAGCCGCG
AGAGAATGAAGCGGATCGAAGAGGGCATCAAAGAGCTGGGCAGCCAGATCCTGAAAGAACACCCCGTGGA
AAACACCCAGCTGCAGAACGAGAAGCTGTACCTGTACTACCTGCAGAATGGGCGGGATATGTACGTGGAC
CAGGAACTGGACATCAACCGGCTGTCCGACTACGATGTGGACCATATCGTGCCTCAGAGCTTTCTGGCCG
ACGACTCCATCGACAACAAGGTGCTGACCAGAAGCGACAAGAACCGGGGCAAGAGCGACAACGTGCCCTC
CGAAGAGGTCGTGAAGAAGATGAAGAACTACTGGCGGCAGCTGCTGAACGCCAAGCTGATTACCCAGAGA
AAGTTCGACAATCTGACCAAGGCCGAGAGAGGCGGCCTGAGCGAACTGGATAAGGCCGGCTTCATCAAGA
GACAGCTGGTGGAAACCCGGCAGATCACAAAGCACGTGGCACAGATCCTGGACTCCCGGATGAACACTAA
GTACGACGAGAATGACAAGCTGATCCGGGAAGTGAAAGTGATCACCCTGAAGTCCAAGCTGGTGTCCGAT
TTCCGGAAGGATTTCCAGTTTTACAAAGTGCGCGAGATCAACAACTACCACCACGCCCACGACGCCTACC
TGAACGCCGTCGTGGGAACCGCCCTGATCAAAAAGTACCCTGCGCTGGAAAGCGAGTTCGTGTACGGCGA
CTACAAGGTGTACGACGTGCGGAAGATGATCGCCAAGAGCGAGCAGGAAATCGGCAAGGCTACCGCCAAG
TACTTCTTCTACAGCAACATCATGAACTTTTTCAAGACCGAGATTACCCTGGCCAACGGCGAGATCCGGA
AGGCGCCTCTGATCGAGACAAACGGCGAAACCGGGGAGATCGTGTGGGATAAGGGCCGGGATTTTGCCAC
CGTGCGGAAAGTGCTGAGCATGCCCCAAGTGAATATCGTGAAAAAGACCGAGGTGCAGACAGGCGGCTTC
AGCAAAGAGTCTATCCTGCCCAAGAGGAACAGCGATAAGCTGATCGCCAGAAAGAAGGACTGGGACCCTA
AGAAGTACGGCGGCTTCGACAGCCCCACCGTGGCCTATTCTGTGCTGGTGGTGGCCAAAGTGGAAAAGGG
CAAGTCCAAGAAACTGAAGAGTGTGAAAGAGCTGCTGGGGATCACCATCATGGAAAGAAGCAGCTTCGAG
AAGAATCCCATCGACTTTCTGGAAGCCAAGGGCTACAAAGAAGTGAAAAAGGACCTGATCATCAAGCTGC
CTAAGTACTCCCTGTTCGAGCTGGAAAACGGCCGGAAGAGAATGCTGGCCTCTGCCGGCGAACTGCAGAA
GGGAAACGAACTGGCCCTGCCCTCCAAATATGTGAACTTCCTGTACCTGGCCAGCCACTATGAGAAGCTG
AAGGGCTCCCCCGAGGATAATGAGCAGAAACAGCTGTTTGTGGAACAGCACAAGCACTACCTGGACGAGA
TCATCGAGCAGATCAGCGAGTTCTCCAAGAGAGTGATCCTGGCCGACGCTAATCTGGACAAAGTGCTGTC
CGCCTACAACAAGCACCGGGATAAGCCCATCAGAGAGCAGGCCGAGAATATCATCCACCTGTTTACCCTG
ACCAATCTGGGAGCCCCTGCCGCCTTCAAGTACTTTGACACCACCATCGACCGGAAGAGGTACACCAGCA
CCAAAGAGGTGCTGGACGCCACCCTGATCCACCAGAGCATCACCGGCCTGTACGAGACACGGATCGACCT
GTCTCAGCTGGGAGGCGACAAAAGGCCGGCGGCCACGAAAAAGGCCGGCCAGGCAAAAAAGAAAAAGTAA
GAATTCCTAGAGCTCGCTGATCAGCCTCGACTGTGCCTTCTAGTTGCCAGCCATCTGTTGTTTGCCCCTC
CCCCGTGCCTTCCTTGACCCTGGAAGGTGCCACTCCCACTGTCCTTTCCTAATAAAATGAGGAAATTGCA
TCGCATTGTCTGAGTAGGTGTCATTCTATTCTGGGGGGTGGGGTGGGGCAGGACAGCAAGGGGGAGGATT
GGGAAGAGAATAGCAGGCATGCTGGGGAGCGGCCGCAGGAACCCCTAGTGATGGAGTTGGCCACTCCCTC
TCTGCGCGCTCGCTCGCTCACTGAGGCCGGGCGACCAAAGGTCGCCCGACGCCCGGGCTTTGCCCGGGCG
GCCTCAGTGAGCGAGCGAGCGCGCAGCTGCCTGCAGGGGCGCCTGATGCGGTATTTTCTCCTTACGCATC
TGTGCGGTATTTCACACCGCATA
[95 nt withheld, positions 5694-5788]
T
[46 nt withheld, positions 5790-5835]
C
[141 nt withheld, positions 5837-5977]
CCTTTGACGTTGGAGTCCACGTTCTTT
[37 nt withheld, positions 6005-6041]
ACTCTATCTCGGGCTATTCTTTTGATTTATAAGGGATTTTGCCGATTTCGGTCTATTGGTTAAAAAATGA
GCTGATTTAACAAAAATTTAACGCGAATTTTAACAAAATATTAACGTTTACAATTTTATGGTGCACTCTC
AGTACAATCTGCTCTGATGCCGCATAGTTAAGCCAGCCCCGACACCCGCCAACACCCGCTGACGCGCCCT
GACGGGCTTGTCTGCTCCCGGCATCCGCTTACAGACAAGCTGTGACCGTCTCCGGGAGCTGCATGTGTCA
GAGGTTTTCACCGTCATCACCGAAACGCGCGAGACGAAAGGGCCTCGTGATACGCCTATTTTTATAGGTT
AATGTCATGATAATAATGGTTTCTTAGACGTCAGGTGGCACTTTTCGGGGAAATGTGCGCGGAACCCCTA
TTTGTTTATTTTTCTAAATACATTCAAATATGTATCCGCTCATGAGACAATAACCCTGATAAATGCTTCA
ATAATATTGAAAAAGGAAGAGTATGAGTATTCAACATTTCCGTGTCGCCCTTATTCCCTTTTTTGCGGCA
TTTTGCCTTCCTGTTTTTGCTCACCCAGAAACGCTGGTGAAAGTAAAAGATGCTGAAGATCAGTTGGGTG
CACGAGTGGGTTACATCGAACTGGATCTCAACAGCGGTAAGATCCTTGAGAGTTTTCGCCCCGAAGAACG
TTTTCCAATGATGAGCACTTTTAAAGTTCTGCTATGTGGCGCGGTATTATCCCGTATTGACGCCGGGCAA
GAGCAACTCGGTCGCCGCATACACTATTCTCAGAATGACTTGGTTGAGTACTCACCAGTCACAGAAAAGC
ATCTTACGGATGGCATGACAGTAAGAGAATTATGCAGTGCTGCCATAACCATGAGTGATAACACTGCGGC
CAACTTACTTCTGACAACGATCGGAGGACCGAAGGAGCTAACCGCTTTTTTGCACAACATGGGGGATCAT
GTAACTCGCCTTGATCGTTGGGAACCGGAGCTGAATGAAGCCATACCAAACGACGAGCGTGACACCACGA
TGCCTGTAGCAATGGCAACAACGTTGCGCAAACTATTAACTGGCGAACTACTTACTCTAGCTTCCCGGCA
ACAATTAATAGACTGGATGGAGGCGGATAAAGTTGCAGGACCACTTCTGCGCTCGGCCCTTCCGGCTGGC
TGGTTTATTGCTGATAAATCTGGAGCCGGTGAGCGTGGAAGCCGCGGTATCATTGCAGCACTGGGGCCAG
ATGGTAAGCCCTCCCGTATCGTAGTTATCTACACGACGGGGAGTCAGGCAACTATGGATGAACGAAATAG
ACAGATCGCTGAGATAGGTGCCTCACTGATTAAGCATTGGTAACTGTCAGACCAAGTTTACTCATATATA
CTTTAGATTGATTTAAAACTTCATTTTTAATTTAAAAGGATCTAGGTGAAGATCCTTTTTGATAATCTCA
TGACCAAAATCCCTTAACGTGAGTTTTCGTTCCACTGAGCGTCAGACCCCGTAGAAAAGATCAAAGGATC
TTCTTGAGATCCTTTTTTTCTGCGCGTAATCTGCTGCTTGCAAACAAAAAAACCACCGCTACCAGCGGTG
GTTTGTTTGCCGGATCAAGAGCTACCAACTCTTTTTCCGAAGGTAACTGGCTTCAGCAGAGCGCAGATAC
CAAATACTGTTCTTCTAGTGTAGCCGTAGTTAGGCCACCACTTCAAGAACTCTGTAGCACCGCCTACATA
CCTCGCTCTGCTAATCCTGTTACCAGTGGCTGCTGCCAGTGGCGATAAGTCGTGTCTTACCGGGTTGGAC
TCAAGACGATAGTTACCGGATAAGGCGCAGCGGTCGGGCTGAACGGGGGGTTCGTGCACACAGCCCAGCT
TGGAGCGAACGACCTACACCGAACTGAGATACCTACAGCGTGAGCTATGAGAAAGCGCCACGCTTCCCGA
AGGGAGAAAGGCGGACAGGTATCCGGTAAGCGGCAGGGTCGGAACAGGAGAGCGCACGAGGGAGCTTCCA
GGGGGAAACGCCTGGTATCTTTATAGTCCTGTCGGGTTTCGCCACCTCTGACTTGAGCGTCGATTTTTGT
GATGCTCGTCAGGGGGGCGGAGCCTATGGAAAAACGCCAGCAACGCGGCCTTTTTACGGTTCCTGGCCTT
TTGCTGGCCTTTTGCTCACATGTGAGGGCCTATTTCCCATGATTCCTTCATATTTGCATATACGATACAA
GGCTGTTAGAGAGATAATTGGAATTAATTTGACTGTAAACACAAAGATATTAGTACAAAATACGTGACGT
AGAAAGTAATAATTTCTTGGGTAGTTTGCAGTTTTAAAATTATGTTTTAAAATGGACTATCATATGCTTA
CCGTAACTTGAAAGTATTTCGATTTCTTGGCTTTATATATCTTGTGGAAAGGACGAAACACCGCATCCTA
CTGTTGAAATGTTGTTT
